>Addgene plasmid #245485 | pL0M-SC-RUBY | addgene full sequence | sequence record 488120 | Addgene NGS Result
CAAACCGCCTCTCCCCGCGCGTTGGCCGATTCATTAATCACTCTGTGGTCTCAAATGATGGATCATGCGA
CCCTCGCCATGATCCTCGCGATCTGGTTCATCAGCTTCCACTTCATCAAGCTGCTGTTCTCCCAGCAGAC
CACCAAGCTGCTTCCGCCAGGACCAAAGCCGCTTCCGATCATCGGCAACATCCTTGAGGTGGGCAAGAAG
CCGCATCGGTCCTTCGCCAACCTCGCCAAGATTCACGGCCCACTCATTTCCCTCAGACTCGGCTCTGTGA
CCACCATCGTTGTGTCCTCTGCCGACGTGGCCAAAGAGATGTTCCTCAAGAAGGATCACCCGCTCTCCAA
CCGCACGATCCCGAATAGTGTTACAGCCGGCGACCACCACAAGCTCACCATGTCTTGGCTCCCGGTGTCT
CCGAAGTGGCGCAACTTCCGCAAGATTACCGCCGTGCATCTGCTCTCCCCACAGAGACTCGATGCCTGCC
AGACATTCAGGCACGCCAAGGTGCAGCAGCTCTACGAGTACGTTCAAGAGTGCGCCCAGAAAGGCCAGGC
CGTGGATATTGGCAAGGCCGCCTTTACGACCAGCCTCAACCTCCTCAGCAAGCTGTTCTTCAGCGTCGAG
CTGGCGCACCACAAGTCCCATACCAGCCAAGAGTTCAAAGAGCTGATCTGGAACATCATGGAAGATATAG
GCAAGCCGAACTACGCCGACTACTTCCCGATTCTCGGCTGCGTTGACCCATCTGGCATTAGAAGAAGGCT
CGCCTGCTCCTTCGACAAGCTGATCGCCGTGTTCCAGGGCATCATCTGCGAGAGACTCGCCCCAGATTCC
TCCACCACAACTACCACCACCACCGACGACGTGCTCGATGTGCTCCTCCAGCTGTTCAAGCAGAACGAGC
TGACGATGGGCGAGATCAACCACCTCCTCGTGGACATCTTCGACGCCGGCACCGATACCACATCCTCCAC
ATTCGAGTGGGTGATGACCGAGCTGATCCGCAATCCAGAGATGATGGAAAAGGCCCAAGAGGAAATCAAG
CAGGTCCTCGGCAAGGACAAGCAGATCCAAGAGTCCGACATCATCAACCTGCCGTACCTCCAGGCGATCA
TCAAAGAGACACTCCGCCTCCATCCGCCGACCGTGTTCTTGCTCCCAAGAAAGGCCGACACCGATGTCGA
GCTGTACGGCTACATCGTGCCGAAGGATGCCCAGATCCTCGTGAACCTCTGGGCCATTGGCAGGGACCCA
AACGCCTGGCAGAACGCCGATATTTTCAGCCCAGAGCGCTTCATCGGCTGCGAGATCGATGTTAAGGGCC
GCGATTTCGGCCTCCTTCCATTTGGCGCTGGCCGCAGAATTTGCCCAGGCATGAATCTCGCCATCAGGAT
GCTCACCCTCATGCTCGCCACACTCCTCCAGTTCTTCAACTGGAAGCTCGAAGGCGACATCTCCCCGAAG
GACCTCGACATGGACGAGAAGTTCGGCATTGCGCTCCAAAAGACCAAGCCGCTCAAGCTCATCCCGATTC
CGCGCTACGGTAGCGGAGCTACCAATTTTAGCCTCCTTAAGCAGGCAGGTGATGTAGAAGAGAACCCCGG
GCCTATGAAGATGATGAACGGCGAGGACGCCAACGACCAGATGATCAAAGAGTCCTTCTTCATCACCCAC
GGCAACCCGATCCTCACCGTCGAGGATACACATCCGCTCAGGCCGTTCTTCGAGACATGGCGCGAGAAGA
TTTTCTCCAAGAAGCCGAAGGCCATCCTCATCATCTCCGGCCACTGGGAGACAGTGAAGCCAACCGTGAA
CGCCGTGCACATCAACGACACCATCCACGACTTCGACGACTACCCAGCCGCCATGTACCAGTTCAAGTAC
CCAGCTCCAGGCGAGCCAGAGCTTGCGAGAAAGGTGGAAGAGATCCTCAAGAAGTCCGGGTTCGAGACAG
CCGAGACAGACCAAAAGAGGGGCCTTGATCACGGCGCCTGGGTTCCACTCATGCTCATGTATCCAGAGGC
GGACATCCCGGTGTGCCAGCTCTCAGTTCAGCCACATCTCGACGGCACCTACCACTACAATCTCGGCAGA
GCCCTCGCGCCGCTCAAGAATGATGGCGTGCTCATTATTGGCTCCGGCAGCGCCACACATCCACTCGATG
AGACACCGCACTACTTCGATGGTGTTGCCCCTTGGGCCGCTGCCTTCGATTCTTGGCTTAGGAAGGCCCT
CATCAACGGCCGCTTCGAGGAAGTGAACATCTACGAGAGCAAGGCCCCGAACTGGAAGCTCGCCCATCCA
TTTCCAGAGCACTTCTACCCGCTCCACGTTGTGCTCGGCGCTGCTGGTGAAAAGTGGAAGGCCGAGCTGA
TCCACTCCTCCTGGGATCATGGCACACTTTGCCACGGCTCCTACAAGTTCACCTCCGCCGGATCCGGAGC
AACCAACTTTAGCCTGCTCAAGCAAGCAGGAGATGTTGAGGAAAATCCTGGCCCCATGACCGCCATCAAG
ATGAACACCAACGGCGAGGGCGAGACACAGCACATCCTCATGATCCCGTTCATGGCGCAGGGCCACCTCA
GGCCATTTCTCGAACTCGCCATGTTCCTCTACAAGCGCTCCCACGTGATCATCACCCTGCTCACAACTCC
GCTCAATGCCGGCTTCCTCAGGCACCTCCTTCACCACCATTCCTACTCCTCCAGCGGCATCAGGATCGTC
GAGCTGCCATTCAACTCCACCAACCACGGACTCCCACCGGGCATCGAGAACACCGATAAGCTCACACTCC
CGCTCGTGGTGTCCCTCTTCCATTCCACCATCAGCCTCGATCCGCACCTCCGCGATTACATCTCCAGGCA
TTTCAGCCCAGCCAGGCCACCACTCTGCGTGATCCATGATGTGTTCCTCGGCTGGGTTGACCAGGTGGCC
AAGGATGTGGGCTCTACAGGCGTGGTGTTCACAACAGGCGGCGCTTATGGCACATCCGCCTACGTGTCCA
TCTGGAACGATCTCCCGCACCAGAACTACTCCGACGACCAAGAGTTCCCGCTGCCAGGCTTCCCAGAGAA
CCATAAGTTCCGCAGGTCCCAGCTCCATCGGTTCCTCAGATATGCCGACGGCTCCGACGATTGGTCCAAG
TATTTCCAGCCGCAGCTCCGCCAGTCCATGAAGTCTTTTGGCTGGCTCTGCAACTCCGTGGAAGAGATCG
AGACACTCGGCTTCTCCATCCTCCGCAACTACACCAAGCTGCCGATCTGGGGCATCGGCCCACTTATTGC
TTCCCCAGTGCAGCACTCCTCCTCCGACAACAATTCAACAGGCGCCGAGTTCGTGCAGTGGCTCAGCCTC
AAAGAGCCGGACTCCGTCCTCTACATCTCCTTCGGCTCCCAGAACACGATCAGCCCGACGCAGATGATGG
AACTCGCTGCTGGCCTTGAGTCCTCCGAGAAGCCATTCCTCTGGGTGATCAGAGCCCCGTTCGGCTTCGA
CATCAACGAAGAGATGCGCCCAGAGTGGCTGCCAGAGGGCTTTGAGGAACGCATGAAGGTGAAGAAACAG
GGCAAGCTCGTGTACAAGCTCGGCCCGCAGCTTGAGATCCTCAACCATGAATCCATCGGCGGCTTTCTCA
CCCACTGCGGATGGAACAGCATCCTTGAGTCTCTTCGCGAGGGCGTTCCGATGCTTGGATGGCCACTTGC
TGCCGAGCAGGCCTACAACCTCAAGTACCTCGAAGATGAGATGGGCGTCGCGGTTGAGCTTGCTAGAGGC
CTCGAAGGCGAGATCTCCAAAGAGAAGGTCAAGCGCATCGTCGAGATGATCCTTGAGCGCAACGAGGGCT
CCAAAGGCTGGGAGATGAAGAATCGCGCCGTGGAAATGGGCAAAAAGCTCAAGGACGCCGTGAACGAGGA
AAAAGAGCTGAAGGGCTCCTCCGTGAAGGCGATCGACGATTTCCTCGACGCCGTCATGCAGGCCAAACTT
GAGCCAAGCCTCCAGTGAGCTTTGAGACCACGAAGTGGCTCTTCAGTGGACGAAAGGGCCTCGTGATACG
CCTATTTTTATAGGTTAATGTCATGATAATAATGGTTTCTTAGACGTCAGGTGGCACTTTTCGGGGAAAT
GTGCGCGGAACCCCTATTTGTTTATTTTTCTAAATACATTCAAATATGTATCCGCTCATGAGACAATAAC
CCTGATAAATGCTTCAATAATATTGAAAAAGGAAGAGTATGCGCTCACGCAACTGGTCCAGAACCTTGAC
CGAACGCAGCGGTGGTAACGGCGCAGTGGCGGTTTTCATGGCTTGTTATGACTGTTTTTTTTTGGGGTAC
AGTCTATGCCTCGGGCATCCAAGCAGCAAGCGCGTTACGCCGTGGGTCGATGTTTGATGTTATGGAGCAG
CAACGATGTTACGCAGCAGGGCAGTCGCCCTAAAACAAAGTTAAACATCATGAGGGAAGCGGTGATCGCC
GAAGTATCGACTCAACTATCAGAGGTAGTTGGCGTCATCGAGCGCCATCTCGAACCGACGTTGCTGGCCG
TACATTTGTACGGCTCCGCAGTGGATGGCGGCCTGAAGCCACACAGCGATATTGATTTGCTGGTTACGGT
GACCGTAAGGCTTGATGAAACAACGCGGCGAGCTTTGATCAACGACCTTTTGGAAACTTCGGCTTCCCCT
GGAGAGAGCGAGATTCTCCGCGCTGTAGAAGTCACCATTGTTGTGCACGACGACATCATTCCGTGGCGTT
ATCCAGCTAAGCGCGAACTGCAATTTGGAGAATGGCAGCGCAATGACATTCTTGCAGGTATCTTCGAGCC
AGCCACGATCGACATTGATCTGGCTATCTTGCTGACAAAAGCAAGAGAACATAGCGTTGCCTTGGTAGGT
CCAGCGGCGGAGGAACTCTTTGATCCGGTTCCTGAACAGGATCTATTTGAGGCGCTAAATGAAACCTTAA
CGCTATGGAACTCGCCGCCCGACTGGGCTGGCGATGAGCGAAATGTAGTGCTTACGTTGTCCCGCATTTG
GTACAGCGCAGTAACCGGCAAAATCGCGCCGAAGGATGTCGCTGCCGACTGGGCAATGGAGCGCCTGCCG
GCCCAGTATCAGCCCGTCATACTTGAAGCTAGACAGGCTTATCTTGGACAAGAAGAAGATCGCTTGGCCT
CGCGCGCAGATCAGTTGGAAGAATTTGTCCATTACGTAAAAGGCGAGATCACCAAGGTAGTCGGCAAATA
ACTGTCAGACCAAGTTTACTCATATATACTTTAGATTGATTTAAAACTTCATTTTTAATTTAAAAGGATC
TAGGTGAAGATCCTTTTTGATAATCTCATGACCAAAATCCCTTAACGTGAGTTTTCGTTCCACTGAGCGT
CAGACCCCGTAGAAAAGATCAAAGGATCTTCTTGAGATCCTTTTTTTCTGCGCGTAATCTGCTGCTTGCA
AACAAAAAAACCACCGCTACCAGCGGTGGTTTGTTTGCCGGATCAAGAGCTACCAACTCTTTTTCCGAAG
GTAACTGGCTTCAGCAGAGCGCAGATACCAAATACTGTTCTTCTAGTGTAGCCGTAGTTAGGCCACCACT
TCAAGAACTCTGTAGCACCGCCTACATACCTCGCTCTGCTAATCCTGTTACCAGTGGCTGCTGCCAGTGG
CGATAAGTCGTGTCTTACCGGGTTGGACTCAAGACGATAGTTACCGGATAAGGCGCAGCGGTCGGGCTGA
ACGGGGGGTTCGTGCACACAGCCCAGCTTGGAGCGAACGACCTACACCGAACTGAGATACCTACAGCGTG
AGCTATGAGAAAGCGCCACGCTTCCCGAAGGGAGAAAGGCGGACAGGTATCCGGTAAGCGGCAGGGTCGG
AACAGGAGAGCGCACGAGGGAGCTTCCAGGGGGAAACGCCTGGTATCTTTATAGTCCTGTCGGGTTTCGC
CACCTCTGACTTGAGCGTCGATTTTTGTGATGCTCGTCAGGGGGGCGGAGCCTATGGAAAAACGCCAGCA
ACGCGGCCTTTTTACGGTTCCTGGCCTTTTGCTGGCCTTTTGCTCACATGTTCTTTCCTGCGTTATCCCC
TGATTCTGTGGATAACCGTATTACCGCCTTTGAGTGAGCTGATACCGCTCGCCGCAGCCGAACGACCGAG
CGCAGCGAGTCAGTGAGCGAGGAAGCGGAAGAGCGCCCAATACG
Features (pLannotate 1.2.2; 8 found; start..end, strand, type, name):
     58..1548    +  CDS            CYP76AD1: C76AD_BETVU - Also known as Bv2g029890_ucyh From Beta vulgaris (Sugar beet).
   1615..2439    +  CDS            DODA1: DOD1W_BETVU - Experimental evidence at transcript level: Swiss-Prot protein existence level 2. Opens the cyclic ring of dihydroxy-phenylalanine (DOPA) between carbons 4 and 5, thus producing an unstable seco-DOPA that rearranges nonenzymatically to betalamic acid. From Beta vulgaris (Sugar beet).
   4134..4238    +  promoter       AmpR promoter: bla
   4229..4309    -  CDS            int (fragment): INT2_ECOLX - Protein inferred from homology: Swiss-Prot protein existence level 3. Putative integrase believed to be involved in the insertion of antibiotic resistance genes into plasmids and transposons. From Escherichia coli.
   4397..4453    +  CDS            GmR (fragment): gentamycin acetyltransferase; aacC1; confers resistance to gentamycin
   4460..5248    +  CDS            aadA: S3AD_ECOLX - Experimental evidence at protein level: Swiss-Prot protein existence level 1. Mediates bacterial resistance to the antibiotics streptomycin and spectinomycin. From Escherichia coli.
   5422..6010    +  rep_origin     ori: high-copy-number ColE1/pMB1/pBR322/pUC origin of replication
   6193..38      +  CDS            lacI (fragment) (across the origin): lac repressor; lacI; The lac repressor binds to the lac operator to inhibit transcription in E. coli. This inhibition can be relieved by adding lactose or isopropyl-β-D-thiogalactopyranoside (IPTG).
