[The description below was written by a language model from this plasmid's Addgene catalogue record and pLannotate feature annotations shown in this document.]
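Description:
pL0M-SC-RUBY is a Golden Gate (MoClo-style) Level 0 module plasmid built in the pICH41308 backbone, carrying the RUBY reporter as an "SC" part, a designation that in this cloning syntax generally refers to a complete coding-sequence module. It is catalogued as a plant expression vector, but as a Level 0 part it is a bacterial storage and donor plasmid. The feature table shows no plant promoter or terminator, so these would have to be supplied by other modules when the part is assembled into a higher-level transcription unit. The plasmid is about 6.2 kb and is propagated in E. coli from a high-copy ColE1/pUC-type origin. Selection is with spectinomycin through the aadA adenylyltransferase gene. Short integrase, gentamicin acetyltransferase and lacI fragments annotated around the marker and the cloning junction are likely remnants of the backbone's origin rather than functional genes.

The insert of roughly 3.95 kb encodes the RUBY betalain biosynthesis cassette. The annotation identifies two sugar beet (Beta vulgaris) enzymes on the forward strand. One is the cytochrome P450 CYP76AD1. The other is the DOPA 4,5-dioxygenase DODA1, which cleaves the DOPA ring to give betalamic acid. RUBY is generally described as a single open reading frame in which these two enzymes and a glucosyltransferase are joined by 2A self-cleaving peptides. The short gap between the two annotated genes fits such a linker, and about 1.5 kb of unannotated insert follows DODA1. However, the feature table does not itself identify the third enzyme or the 2A peptides. Together the pathway converts tyrosine into red betalain pigment, giving a visible reporter that needs no substrate or imaging equipment. The module can be used to assemble plant constructs for monitoring transformation or gene expression, although the record does not state a specific application.
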