Addgene plasmid #245485: pL0M-SC-RUBY
Purpose: Golden Gate Level 0 "SC" RUBY module
Depositing lab: Beth Rowan. Depositing organization: Oregon State University.
Backbone
  Vector backbone: pICH41308
  Backbone manufacturer: Mark Banfield
  Backbone size w/o insert (bp): 2945
  Total vector size (bp): 6202
  Vector type: Plant Expression
Growth in bacteria
  Bacterial resistance: Spectinomycin, 50 μg/mL
  Growth temperature: 37°C
  Growth strain: DH5alpha
  Copy number: Unknown
Gene/Insert
  Gene/Insert name: RUBY
  Insert size (bp): 3951
Terms and licenses: Academic/Nonprofit Terms; Industry Terms: Not Available to Industry
How to cite: pL0M-SC-RUBY was a gift from Beth Rowan (Addgene plasmid # 245485 ; http://n2t.net/addgene:245485 ; RRID:Addgene_245485)
